>Addgene plasmid #34852 | His-PIMT | addgene partial sequence | sequence record 42765 | T7 5'-TAATACGACTCACTATAGGG-3'
AATTTTTGTTTAACTTTAAGAAGGAGATATACATATGCACCATCATCATCATCATTCTTCTGGTCTGGTG
CCACGCGGTTCTGGTATGAAAGAAACCGCTGCTGCTAAATTCGAACGCCAGCACATGGACAGCCCAGATC
TGGGTACCGACGACGACGACAAGGCCATGGCCTGGAAATCCGGCGGCGCCAGCCACTCGGAGCTAATCCA
CAATCTCCGCAAAAATGGAATCATCAAGACAGATAAAGTATTTGAAGTGATGCTGGCTACAGACCGCTCC
CACTATGCAAAATGTAACCCATACATGGATTCTCCACAATCAATAGGTTTCCAAGCAACAATCAGTGCTC
CACACATGCATGCATATGCGCTAGAACTTCTATTTGATCAGTTGCATGAAGGAGCTAAAGCTCTTGATGT
AGGATCTGGAAGTGGAATCCTTACTGCATGTTTTGCACGTATGGTTGGATGTACTGGAAAAGTCATAGGA
ATTGATCACATTAAAGAGCTAGTAGATGACTCAGTAAATAATGTCAGGAAGGACGATCCAACACTTCTGT
CTTCAGGGAG
