[The description below was written by a language model from this plasmid's Addgene catalogue record.]
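Description:
His-PIMT is a bacterial expression plasmid built on the pET30b backbone (about 5.4 kb without insert), carrying the human PIMT coding sequence, which corresponds to the PCMT1 gene encoding protein L-isoaspartyl methyltransferase. This enzyme recognises abnormal isoaspartyl residues that arise spontaneously in ageing proteins and methylates them, starting their conversion back to normal aspartyl residues. The plasmid confers kanamycin resistance for selection in E. coli and is listed as high copy. The record names a standard cloning strain for propagation.

Expression of the insert is driven by the T7 promoter, so protein production requires a host that supplies T7 RNA polymerase, as is usual for pET-series vectors. The sequencing primers listed (T7 and T7 terminator) are consistent with the open reading frame lying between the T7 promoter and terminator. The protein is made as a fusion with an N-terminal 6xHis tag contributed by the backbone, which allows purification by immobilised metal affinity chromatography and detection with anti-His reagents. The insert was introduced by restriction enzyme cloning, but the 5′ and 3′ sites used are not recorded, so the exact junctions, and how much of the vector's N-terminal leader is retained between the tag and the protein, cannot be stated. The insert size is also not given, and no feature table accompanies the record.

The construct is suited to producing recombinant, His-tagged human PIMT in bacteria for purification and biochemical work. The associated publication concerns Arabidopsis isoaspartyl methyltransferase variants and their subcellular targeting, but the record does not state what role the human enzyme played in that study.
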