Addgene plasmid #34852: His-PIMT
Depositing lab: Bruce Downie. Depositing organization: University of Kentucky. Publication: Changing transcriptional initiation sites and alternative 5'- and 3'-splice site selection of the first intron deploys Arabidopsis protein isoaspartyl methyltransferase2 variants to different subcellular compartments. Dinkins RD, Majee SM, Nayak NR, Martin D, Xu Q, Belcastro MP, Houtz RL, Beach CM, Downie AB. Plant J. 2008 Jul;55(1):1-13. 10.1111/j.1365-313X.2008.03471.x PubMed 18318686.
Backbone
  Vector backbone: pET30b
  Backbone manufacturer: EMD Biosciences
  Backbone size w/o insert (bp): 5400
  Vector type: Bacterial Expression
Growth in bacteria
  Bacterial resistance: Kanamycin, 50 μg/mL
  Growth temperature: 37°C
  Growth strain: DH5alpha
  Copy number: High Copy
Gene/Insert
  Gene/Insert name: PIMT
  Species: H. sapiens (human)
  Entrez Gene: PCMT1 (a.k.a. PIMT)
  Promoter: T7
  Tag / fusion protein: 6XHis (N terminal on backbone)
  Cloning method: Restriction Enzyme; 5′ cloning site unknown (unknown if destroyed); 3′ cloning site unknown (unknown if destroyed)
  Sequencing primers: 5′ T7; 3′ T7-term
Terms and licenses: Academic/Nonprofit Terms; Industry Terms: Not Available to Industry
How to cite: His-PIMT was a gift from Bruce Downie (Addgene plasmid # 34852 ; http://n2t.net/addgene:34852 ; RRID:Addgene_34852)
